>Addgene plasmid #106147 | pCfB4787 | addgene full sequence | sequence record 205318 | Addgene NGS Result
TTCTGTGGATAACCGTATTACCGCCTTTGAGTGAGCTGATACCGCTCGCCGCAGCCGAACGACCGAGCGC
AGCGAGTCAGTGAGCGAGGAAGCGGAAGGCGAGAGTAGGGAACTGCCAGGCATCAAACTAAGCAGAAGGC
CCCTGACGGATGGCCTTTTTGCGTTTCTACAAACTCTTTCTGTGTTGTAAAACGACGGCCAGTCTTAAGC
TCGGGCCCCCTGGGCGGTTCTGATAACGAGTAATCGTTAATCCGCAAATAACGTAAAAACCCGCTTCGGC
GGGTTTTTTTATGGGGGGAGTTTAGGGAAAGAGCATTTGTCAGAATATTTAAGGGCGCCTGTCACTTTGC
TTGATATATGAGAATTATTTAACCTTATAAATGAGAAAAAAGCAACGCACTTTAAATAAGATACGTTGCT
TTTTCGATTGATGAACACCTATAATTAAACTATTCATCTATTATTTATGATTTTTTGTATATACAATATT
TCTAGTTTGTTAAAGAGAATTAAGAAAATAAATCTCGAAAATAATAAAGGGAAAATCAGTTTTTGATATC
AAAATTATACATGTCAACGATAATACAAAATATAATACAAACTATAAGATGTTATCAGTATTTATTATGC
ATTTAGAATAAATTTTGTGTCGCCCTTATTCGACTCACTATAGAAGTTCCTATTCTCTAGAAAGTATAGG
AACTTCACTTCATTTTATTTAAATTTGCGGCCGCGAATGCGTGCGATGCGGAGGAGCAATAGACATACGA
TTTGACATTTTGACATTTCACAGTATCGGCAGCCTTGCTATAGCAAGTGTGTATTTGTAGATAGAGACAG
GCAATTAGATTTGGAGGGGACCGCAAGAAACAGATCATCATTCTGTCGGCCCCTGTTGTCCCTGTGGCTC
TGTTAGTCCGCTGGTCCGTGGCCGGAGCTTGTCATGTTTCTGGAATACCCTCTGGCCACATTAACTCCGC
TAAAGCCTCAAGGCCGTAAAGGCGCCAGTGGCATGTTGCAAGCAAAGCCGCACGCATAACACGCCACATC
ACGTGAGCGGTCATAGGCCGGTCGCCAGACGGCTACAACCCTATTACGCGGGTGCTCTGGCCAAACAGAC
CGTGGAGGAACTCTTCGACACTTGATATTAAACTCTATGCCACTTATCGGGCCTACTGATCAGACTCAAG
GTCTATTGTTCTGAGAGAGGAAGTTTGGGGAGAAAGAACGGGCACATGTGTTGATCTCCATCACCGTGGG
GAGGGGAACGTGCAACGCTTACGCAACTAACATGAATGAATACGATATACATCAAAGACTATGATACGCA
GTATTGCACACTGTACGAGTAAGGGCACTAGCCACTGCACTCAAGTGAAACCGTTGCCCGGGTACGAGTA
TGAGTATGTACAGTATGTTTAGTATTGTACTTGGACAATGCTTGTATCGTACATTCTCAAGTGTCAAACA
TAAATATCCGTTGCTATATCCTCGCACCACCACGTAGCTCGCTATATCCCTGTGTTGAATCCATCCATCT
TGGATTGCCAATTGTGCACACAGAACCGGGCACTCACTTCCCCATCCACACTTCAACGGAATGCGTGCGA
TCGCGTGCATTCCTTCTGTTCGGAATCAACCTCAAGGTTAACGGCCACGATCCCCTCGTTGTTACTCTTG
GTCAGCCCATTGTCGGTAACGCTGGCTTTGCTAACTGGGTCGATAAACTCTTCTTTGGCCAGGAGAACCC
CGATGTCTCCAAGGTGTCCAAAGACCGAAAGCTCTACCGAATCACCCACCGAGGAGATATCGTCCCTCAA
GTGCCCTTCTGGGACGGTTACCAGCACTGCTCTGGTGAGGTCTTTATTGACTGGCCCCTGATCCACCCTC
CTCTCTCCAACGTTGTCATGTGCCAGGGCCAGAGCAATAAACAGTGCTCTGCCGGTAACACTCTGCTCCA
GCAGGTCAATGTGATTGGAAACCATCTGCAGTACTTCGTCACCGAGGGTGTCTGTGGTATCTAAGCTATT
TATCACTCTTTACAACTTCTACCTCAACTATCTACTTTAATAAATGAATATCGTTTATTCTCTATGATTA
CTGTATATGCGTTCCTCTAAGACAAATCGAAACCAGCATGCGATCGAATGGCATACAAAAGTTTCTTCCG
AAGTTGATCAATGTCCTGATAGTCAGGCAGCTTGAGAAGATTGACACAGGTGGAGGCCGTAGGGAACCGA
TCAACCTGTCTACCAGCGTTACGAATGGCAAATGACGGGTTCAAAGCCTTGAATCCTTGCAATGGTGCCT
TGGATACTGATGTCACAAACTTAAGAAGCAGCCGCTTGTCCTCTTCCTCGAAACTCTCAAACACAGTCCA
GAAGTCCTTTATAGTTTGATCTGTATCCAGATAGCCTCCGTAATTGGTGTGTGTCTTCAAATCCCAGACG
TCCACATTGGCATGTCCTCCACTGATAAGCATTTGAAGTTCATCTGCGTTGAACATTGAGACCCACGAAG
GGTCAATGAGCTGGTATAGACCGCCCAAGAATGCATCTGAGAACAGCTGAAGCTTCGTACGATAACTTCG
TATAATGTATGCTATACGAAGTTATAGAGACCGGGTTGGCGGCGCATTTGTGTCCCAAAAAACAGCCCCA
ATTGCCCCAATTGACCCCAAATTGACCCAGTAGCGGGCCCAACCCCGGCGAGAGCCCCCTTCTCCCCACA
TATCAAACCTCCCCCGGTTCCCACACTTGCCGTTAAGGGCGTAGGGTACTGCAGTCTGGAATCTACGCTT
GTTCAGACTTTGTACTAGTTTCTTTGTCTGGCCATCCGGGTAACCCATGCCGGACGCAAAATAGACTACT
GAAAATTTTTTTGCTTTGTGGTTGGGACTTTAGCCAAGGGTATAAAAGACCACCGTCCCCGAATTACCTT
TCCTCTTCTTTTCTCTCTCTCCTTGTCAACTCACACCCGAAATCGTTAAGCATTTCCTTCTGAGTATAAG
AATCATTCAAAATGGTGAGTTTCAGAGGCAGCAGCAATTGCCACGGGCTTTGAGCACACGGCCGGGTGTG
GTCCCATTCCCATCGACACAAGACGCCACGTCATCCGACCAGCACTTTTTGCAGTACTAACCGCAGGGTA
CTACTTTGGATGATACTGCTTACAGATACAGAACTTCTGTTCCAGGTGATGCTGAAGCTATTGAAGCTTT
GGATGGTTCTTTCACTACTGACACTGTTTTCAGAGTTACTGCTACTGGTGATGGTTTCACTTTGAGAGAA
GTTCCAGTTGATCCACCATTGACTAAGGTTTTTCCAGATGATGAATCCGATGACGAATCTGATGATGGTG
AAGATGGTGATCCAGATTCTAGAACTTTTGTTGCTTATGGTGATGACGGTGACTTGGCTGGTTTTGTTGT
TGTTTCTTATTCTGGTTGGAATAGAAGATTGACCGTCGAAGATATTGAAGTTGCTCCAGAACATAGAGGT
CATGGTGTTGGTAGAGCTTTGATGGGTTTGGCTACTGAATTTGCTAGAGAAAGAGGTGCTGGTCATTTGT
GGTTGGAAGTTACTAATGTTAACGCTCCAGCTATTCATGCCTATAGAAGAATGGGTTTTACCTTGTGTGG
TTTGGATACTGCATTATACGATGGTACTGCATCAGATGGTGAACAAGCCTTGTATATGTCTATGCCATGT
CCATGATCATGTAATTAGTTATGTCACGCTTACATTCACGCCCTCCCCCCACATCCGCTCTAACCGAAAA
GGAAGGAGTTAGACAACCTGAAGTCTAGGTCCCTATTTATTTTTTTATAGTTATGTTAGTATTAAGAACG
TTATTTATATTTCAAATTTTTCTTTTTTTTCTGTACAGACGCGTGTACGCATGTAACATTATACTGAAAA
CCTTGCTTGAGAAGGTTTTGGGACGCTCGATAACTTCGTATAATGTATGCTATACGAAGTTATGTGATAT
CAGATCCACTAGTGGCCTCACCGAGGGATAGGGAACACCGCGGAACAGGGAACATCGACTCTGAGACAGA
GGTGACCTGACGAGCAACGTATGCGAGCAACTCGTATCTGCAGTTGGTTGGCCTGGTCACTCGATTAATT
GGCCATCCGAAAGCACCATTAGCCTATCTAACGCACTAAAATGGTGGGGAAGTCAAAGGACCATGGTTCG
TTCATTGTTGGCTAACGGCCCGAAATCCGCCAAAGTGTGGGAAAAAAACATAAAAAATATATAAAAAAAA
GTTGCTTTGGATTTTGGGATGCAGCAACCAAAAACTCGCGCAAAAGCCCGCTCGAGTGTCTCTGAACGCA
AATACGACCGACGCGGTCTCCAACATCTCGTCGCGGTCCCCTCCCCCCTTCAGCCAGCGTCCCTCCAGAC
CCAGGCCACAGCATAATATTTCAGACCGTTGACACCCAGAGCGGGGGAGCTCGTAATAAGGTACGCCTGT
GCAGCTGGGCAGTACGGTCCAGTGTTAAATCGCGTGCATTCGCGGCCGCATTTAAATCCCCACTTCAGAA
GTTCCTATACTTTCTAGAGAATAGGAACTTCACTATAGAGTCGAATAAGGGCGACACCCCATAATTAGCC
CGGGCGAAAGGCCCAGTCTTTCGACTGAGCCTTTCGTTTTATTTGATGCCTGGCAGTTCCCTACTCTCGC
ATGGGGAGTCCCCACACTACCATCGGCGCTACGGCGTTTCACTTCTGAGTTCGGCATGGGGTCAGGTGGG
ACCACCGCGCTACTGCCGCCAGGCAAACAAGGGGTGTTATGAGCCATATTCAGGTATAAATGGGCTCGCG
ATAATGTTCAGAATTGGTTAATTGGTTGTAACACTGACCCCTATTTGTTTATTTTTCTAAATACATTCAA
ATATGTATCCGCTCATGAGACAATAACCCTGATAAATGCTTCAATAATATTGAAAAAGGAAGAATATGAG
TATTCAACATTTCCGTGTCGCCCTTATTCCCTTTTTTGCGGCATTTTGCCTTCCTGTTTTTGCTCACCCA
GAAACGCTGGTGAAAGTAAAAGATGCTGAAGATCAGTTGGGTGCACGAGTGGGTTACATCGAACTGGATC
TCAACAGCGGTAAGATCCTTGAGAGTTTTCGCCCCGAAGAACGTTTTCCAATGATGAGCACTTTTAAAGT
TCTGCTATGTGGCGCGGTATTATCCCGTATTGACGCCGGGCAAGAGCAACTCGGTCGCCGCATACACTAT
TCTCAGAATGACTTGGTTGAGTACTCACCAGTCACAGAAAAGCATCTTACGGATGGCATGACAGTAAGAG
AATTATGCAGTGCTGCCATAACCATGAGTGATAACACTGCGGCCAACTTACTTCTGACAACGATCGGAGG
ACCGAAGGAGCTAACCGCTTTTTTGCACAACATGGGGGATCATGTAACTCGCCTTGATCGTTGGGAACCG
GAGCTGAATGAAGCCATACCAAACGACGAGCGTGACACCACGATGCCTGTAGCGATGGCAACAACGTTGC
GCAAACTATTAACTGGCGAACTACTTACTCTAGCTTCCCGGCAACAATTAATAGACTGGATGGAGGCGGA
TAAAGTTGCAGGACCACTTCTGCGCTCGGCCCTTCCGGCTGGCTGGTTTATTGCTGATAAATCCGGAGCC
GGTGAGCGTGGTTCTCGCGGTATCATCGCAGCGCTGGGGCCAGATGGTAAGCCCTCCCGTATCGTAGTTA
TCTACACGACGGGGAGTCAGGCAACTATGGATGAACGAAATAGACAGATCGCTGAGATAGGTGCCTCACT
GATTAAGCATTGGTAAGCAGAGCATTACGCTGACTTGACGGGACGGCGCAAGCTCATGACCAAAATCCCT
TAACGTGAGTTACGCGCGCGTCGTTCCACTGAGCGTCAGACCCCGTAGAAAAGATCAAAGGATCTTCTTG
AGATCCTTTTTTTCTGCGCGTAATCTGCTGCTTGCAAACAAAAAAACCACCGCTACCAGCGGTGGTTTGT
TTGCCGGATCAAGAGCTACCAACTCTTTTTCCGAAGGTAACTGGCTTCAGCAGAGCGCAGATACCAAATA
CTGTTCTTCTAGTGTAGCCGTAGTTAGCCCACCACTTCAAGAACTCTGTAGCACCGCCTACATACCTCGC
TCTGCTAATCCTGTTACCAGTGGCTGCTGCCAGTGGCGATAAGTCGTGTCTTACCGGGTTGGACTCAAGA
CGATAGTTACCGGATAAGGCGCAGCGGTCGGGCTGAACGGGGGGTTCGTGCACACAGCCCAGCTTGGAGC
GAACGACCTACACCGAACTGAGATACCTACAGCGTGAGCTATGAGAAAGCGCCACGCTTCCCGAAGGGAG
AAAGGCGGACAGGTATCCGGTAAGCGGCAGGGTCGGAACAGGAGAGCGCACGAGGGAGCTTCCAGGGGGA
AACGCCTGGTATCTTTATAGTCCTGTCGGGTTTCGCCACCTCTGACTTGAGCGTCAATTTTTGTGATGCT
CGTCAGGGGGGCGGAGCCTATGGAAAAACGCCAGCAACGCGGCCTTTTTACGGTTCCTGGCCTTTTGCTG
GCCTTTTGCTCACATGTTCTTTCCTGCGTTATCCCCTGA
Features (pLannotate 1.2.2; 16 found; start..end, strand, type, name):
      1..98      +  rep_origin     RSF ori (fragment): Plasmids containing the RSF 1030 origin of replication can be propagated in E. coli cells that contain additional plasmids with compatible origins.
    142..159     +  terminator     rrnB T2 terminator (fragment): transcription terminator T2 from the E. coli rrnB gene
    184..203     -  CDS            lacZα (fragment): LacZα fragment of β-galactosidase; lacZ fragment
    673..706     +  protein_bind   FRT (minimal): supports FLP-mediated excision but not integration (Turan and Bode, 2011) FLP recombinase from the Saccharomyces cerevisiae 2μ plasmid
   2120..2554    -  CDS            HUL5 (fragment): HUL5_YEAST - Experimental evidence at protein level: Swiss-Prot protein existence level 1. Probable E3 ubiquitin-protein ligase which accepts ubiquitin from an E2 ubiquitin-conjugating enzyme in the form of a thioester and then directly transfers the ubiquitin to targeted substrates. Non essential. From Saccharomyces cerevisiae (strain ATCC 204508 / S288c) (Baker's yeast).
   2582..2615    -  protein_bind   loxP: Cre-mediated recombination occurs in the 8-bp core sequence (GCATACAT). Cre recombinase
   3150..3713    +  CDS            sta: STA_STRLA - Experimental evidence at protein level: Swiss-Prot protein existence level 1. Involved in resistance to streptothricin, a broad-spectrum antibiotic produced by streptomycetes. Detoxifies streptothricin via acetylation of the beta amino group of the first beta-lysyl moiety of streptothricin. From Streptomyces lavendulae.
   3717..3950    +  terminator     CYC1 terminator (fragment): S. cerevisiae CYC1; transcription terminator for CYC1
   3950..3983    -  protein_bind   loxP: Cre-mediated recombination occurs in the 8-bp core sequence (GCATACAT). Cre recombinase
   4548..4581    -  protein_bind   FRT (minimal): supports FLP-mediated excision but not integration (Turan and Bode, 2011) FLP recombinase from the Saccharomyces cerevisiae 2μ plasmid
   4625..4665    -  terminator     rrnB T1 terminator (fragment): transcription terminator T1 from the E. coli rrnB gene
   4667..4782    -  ncRNA          5S rRNA: Accession: RF00001 - 5S ribosomal RNA
   4813..4837    +  CDS            KanR (fragment): aminoglycoside phosphotransferase; aph(3')-Ia; confers resistance to kanamycin
   4867..4963    +  promoter       AmpR promoter (fragment): bla
   4966..5826    +  CDS            AmpR: β-lactamase; bla; confers resistance to ampicillin, carbenicillin, and related antibiotics
   5948..6536    +  rep_origin     ori: high-copy-number ColE1/pMB1/pBR322/pUC origin of replication
