[The description below was written by a language model from this plasmid's Addgene catalogue record and pLannotate feature annotations shown in this document.]
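Description:
pCfB4787 is an empty-backbone integrative vector from the EasyCloneYALI toolbox, designed for stable insertion of expression cassettes into the genome of the oleaginous yeast Yarrowia lipolytica at the chromosomal site designated IntE_4. The parental backbone is not recorded. In E. coli it is maintained as a high-copy plasmid through a ColE1/pUC-type origin and selected with ampicillin via the bla (AmpR) gene and its promoter. It has no annotated yeast replication origin, consistent with a vector that persists in yeast only after chromosomal integration.

The 6.6 kb plasmid carries no insert. Instead it provides a USER cloning site, into which promoter and gene fragments can be assembled by uracil-excision cloning; this site and the IntE_4 homology arms are described in the catalogue entry but are not individually annotated in the feature table. The yeast selection cassette encodes a streptothricin acetyltransferase (annotated as sta), which confers nourseothricin resistance, followed by a CYC1 terminator fragment; the promoter driving it is not annotated. This marker is flanked by two loxP sites in the same orientation, so that Cre recombinase can excise it after integration and the same selection can be reused in further rounds of engineering.

The automated annotation also reports a pair of minimal FRT sites lying outside the loxP-flanked region, rrnB T1/T2 terminator fragments, a 5S rRNA element, and short fragments matching RSF ori, lacZα, KanR and S. cerevisiae HUL5. These appear to be backbone remnants or similarity-based hits, and the record assigns them no function. The vector is typically used for marker-recyclable, site-specific integration of pathway genes for metabolic engineering of Y. lipolytica.
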