Addgene plasmid #106147: pCfB4787
Purpose: (Empty Backbone) EasyCloneYALI system-based yeast integrative vector carrying loxP-flanked nourseothricin-resistance marker, integration into Yarrowia lipolytica chromosomal location IntE_4, USER site for cloning, amp resistance
Depositing lab: Irina Borodina. Depositing organization: Danmarks Tekniske Universitet. Publication: EasyCloneYALI: CRISPR/Cas9-Based Synthetic Toolbox for Engineering of the Yeast Yarrowia lipolytica. Holkenbrink C, Dam MI, Kildegaard KR, Beder J, Dahlin J, Domenech Belda D, Borodina I. Biotechnol J. 2018 Jan 29. doi: 10.1002/biot.201700543. PubMed 29377615.
Backbone
  Vector backbone: Unknown
  Vector type: Yeast Expression
  Selectable markers: nourseothricin
Growth in bacteria
  Bacterial resistance: Ampicillin, 100 μg/mL
  Growth temperature: 37°C
  Growth strain: DH5alpha
  Copy number: High Copy
Gene/Insert
  Gene/Insert name: None
Terms and licenses: Academic/Nonprofit Terms; Industry Terms: Not Available to Industry
Depositor comments: Selectable marker: nourseothricin
How to cite: pCfB4787 was a gift from Irina Borodina (Addgene plasmid # 106147 ; http://n2t.net/addgene:106147 ; RRID:Addgene_106147)
